>Addgene plasmid #234839 | Thy1.1-G5 | addgene full sequence | sequence record 472361 | Addgene NGS Result
TCAAGGTTAGGAACAGAGAGACAGCAGAATATGGGCCAAACAGGATATCTGTGGTAAGCAGTTTCTGCCC
CGGCTCAGGGCCAAGAACAGTTGGAACAGCAGAATATGGGCCAAACAGGATATCTGTGGTAAGCAGTTCC
TGCCCCGGCTCAGGGCCAAGAACAGATGGTCCCCAGATGCGGTCCCGCCCTCAGCAGTTTCTAGAGAACC
ATCAGATGTTTCCAGGGTGCCCCAAGGACCTGAAATGACCCTGTGCCTTATTTGAACTAACCAATCAGTT
CGCTTCTCGCTTCTGTTCGCGCGCTTCTGCTCCCCGAGCTCAATAAAAGAGCCCACAACCCCTCACTCGG
CGCGCCAGTCCTCCGATAGACTGCGTCGCCCGGGTACCCGTATTCCCAATAAAGCCTCTTGCTGTTTGTA
TCCGAATCGTGGACTCGCTGATCCTTGGGAGGGTCTCCTCAGATTGATTGACTGCCCACCTCGGGGGTCT
TTCATTTGGAGGTTCCACCGAGATTTGGAGACCCCTGCCCAGGGACCACCGACCCCCCCGCCGGGAGGTA
AGCTGGCCAGCGGTCGTTTCGTGTCTGTCTCTGTCTTTGTGCGTGTTTGTGCCGGCATCTAATGTTTGCG
CCTGCGTCTGTACTAGTTGGCTAACTAGATCTGTATCTGGCGGTCCCGCGGAAGAACTGACGAGTTCGTA
TTCCCGGCCGCAGCCCCTGGGAGACGTCCCAGCGGCCTCGGGGGCCCGTTTTGTGGCCCATTCTGTATCA
GTTAACCTACCCGAGTCGGACTTTTTGGAGCTCCGCCACTGTCCGAGGGGTACGTGGCTTTGTTGGGGGA
CGAGAGACAGAGACACTTCCCGCCCCCGTCTGAATTTTTGCTTTCGGTTTTACGCCGAAACCGCGCCGCG
CGTCTTGTCTGCTGCAGCATCGTTCTGTGTTGTCTCTGTCTGACTGTGTTTCTGTATTTGTCTGAAAATT
AGCTCGACAAAGTTAAGTAATAGTCCCTCTCTCCAAGCTCACTTACAGGCGGCCGCCACCATGGTGAGCA
AGGGCGAGGAGCTGTTCACCGGGGTGGTGCCCATCCTGGTCGAGCTGGACGGCGACGTAAACGGCCACAA
GTTCAGCGTGTCTGGCGAGGGCGAGGGCGATGCCACCTACGGCAAGCTGACCCTGAAGTTCATCTGCACC
ACCGGCAAGCTGCCCGTGCCCTGGCCCACCCTCGTGACCACCCTGACCTACGGCGTGCAGTGCTTCAGCC
GCTACCCCGACCACATGAAGCAGCACGACTTCTTCAAGTCCGCCATGCCCGAAGGCTACGTCCAGGAGCG
CACCATCTTCTTCAAGGACGACGGCAACTACAAGACCCGCGCCGAGGTGAAGTTCGAGGGCGACACCCTG
GTGAACCGCATCGAGCTGAAGGGCATCGACTTCAAGGAGGACGGCAACATCCTGGGGCACAAGCTGGAGT
ACAACTACAACAGCCACAACGTCTATATCATGGCCGACAAGCAGAAGAACGGCATCAAGGCGAACTTCAA
GATCCGCCACAACATCGAGGACGGCAGCGTGCAGCTCGCCGACCACTACCAGCAGAACACCCCCATCGGC
GACGGCCCCGTGCTGCTGCCCGACAACCACTACCTGAGCACCCAGTCCGCCCTGAGCAAAGACCCCAACG
AGAAGCGCGATCACATGGTCCTGCTGGAGTTCGTGACCGCCGCCGGGATCACTCTCGGCATGGACGAGCT
GTACAAGGGAAGCGGAGCTACTAACTTCAGCCTGCTGAAGCAGGCTGGAGACGTGGAGGAGAACCCTGGA
CCGGTGTCTTTGCCTCGGCTGTGCGCGCTATGGGGCTGCTTGTTGACAGCGGTCCATCTAGGGCAGTGTG
GAGGCGGAGGAGGCGAACAAAAACTTATTTCTGAAGAAGATCTGACGCGTCAGAAGGTGACCAGCCTGAC
AGCCTGCCTGGTGAACCAAAACCTTCGCCTGGACTGCCGCCATGAGAATAACACCAAGGATAACTCCATC
CAGCATGAGTTCAGCCTGACCCGAGAGAAGAGGAAGCACGTGCTCTCAGGCACCCTCGGGATACCCGAGC
ACACGTACCGCTCCCGCGTCACCCTCTCCAACCAGCCCTATATCAAGGTCCTTACCCTAGCCAACTTCAC
CACCAAGGATGAGGGCGACTACTTTTGTGAGCTTCGAGTCTCGGGCGCGAATCCCATGAGCTCCAATAAA
AGTATCAGTGTGTATAGAGACAAACTGGTCAAGTGTGGCGGCATAAGCCTGCTGGTTCAGAACACATCCT
GGATGCTGCTGCTGCTGCTTTCCCTCTCCCTCCTCCAAGCCCTGGACTTCATTTCTCTGTGAGAATTCGA
GCATCTTACCGCCATTTATTCCCATATTTGTTCTGTTTTTCTTGATTTGGGTATACATTTAAATGTTAAT
AAAACAAAATGGTGGGGCAATCATTTACATTTTATGGGATATGTAATTACTAGTTCAGGTGTATTGCCAC
AAGACAAACATGTTAAGAAACTTTCCCGTTATTTACGCTCTGTTCCTGTTAATCAACCTCTGGATTACAA
AATTTGTGAAAGATTGACTGATATTCTTAACTATGTTGCTCCTTTTACGCTGTGTGGATATGCTGCTTTA
ATGCCTCTGTATCATGCTATTGCTTCCCGTACGGCTTTCGTTTTCTCCTCCTTGTATAAATCCTGGTTGC
TGTCTCTTTATGAGGAGTTGTGGCCCGTTGTCCGTCAACGTGGCGTGGTGTGCTCTGTGTTTGCTGACGC
AACCCCCACTGGCTGGGGCATTGCCACCACCTGTCAACTCCTTTCTGGGACTTTCGCTTTCCCCCTCCCG
ATCGCCACGGCAGAACTCATCGCCGCCTGCCTTGCCCGCTGCTGGACAGGGGCTAGGTTGCTGGGCACTG
ATAATTCCGTGGTGTTGTCGGGGAAGCTGACGTCCTTTCCATGGCTGCTCGCCTGTGTTGCCAACTGGAT
CCTGCGCGGGACGTCCTTCTGCTACGTCCCTTCGGCTCTCAATCCAGCGGACCTCCCTTCCCGAGGCCTT
CTGCCGGTTCTGCGGCCTCTCCCGCGTCTTCGCTTTCGGCCTCCGACGAGTCGGATCTCCCTTTGGGCCG
CCTCCCCGCCTGTTTCGCCTCGGCGTCCGGTCCGTGTTGCTTGGTCGTCACCTGTGCAGAATTGCGAACC
ATGGATTCCACCGTGAACTTTGTCTCCTGGCATGCAAATCGTCAACTTGGCATGCCAAGAATAATTCGGA
TCCAAGCTTAGGCCTGCTCGCTTTCTTGCTGTCCCATTTCTATTAAAGGTTCCTTTGTTCCCTAAGTCCA
ACTACTAAACTGGGGGATATTATGAAGGGCCTTGAGCATCTGGATTCTGCCTAGCGCTAAGCTTAACACG
AGCCATAGATAGAATAAAAGATTTTATTTAGTCTCCAGAAAAAGGGGGGAATGAAAGACCCCACCTGTAG
GTTTGGCAAGCTAGCTTAAGTAACGCCATTTTGCAAGGCATGGAAAATACATAACTGAGAATAGAGAAGT
TCAGATCAAGGTTAGGAACAGAGAGACAGCAGAATATGGGCCAAACAGGATATCTGTGGTAAGCAGTTCC
TGCCCCGGCTCAGGGCCAAGAACAGTTGGAACAGCAGAATATGGGCCAAACAGGATATCTGTGGTAAGCA
GTTCCTGCCCCGGCTCAGGGCCAAGAACAGATGGTCCCCAGATGCGGTCCCGCCCTCAGCAGTTTCTAGA
GAACCATCAGATGTTTCCAGGGTGCCCCAAGGACCTGAAATGACCCTGTGCCTTATTTGAACTAACCAAT
CAGTTCGCTTCTCGCTTCTGTTCGCGCGCTTCTGCTCCCCGAGCTCAATAAAAGAGCCCACAACCCCTCA
CTCGGCGCGCCAGTCCTCCGATAGACTGCGTCGCCCGGGTACCCGTGTTCTCAATAAACCCTCTTGCAGT
TGCATCCGACTCGTGGTCTCGCTGTTCCTTGGGAGGGTCTCCTCTGAGTGATTGACTGCCCACCTCGGGG
GTCTTTCATTCTCGAGCAGCTTGGCGTAATCATGGTCATAGCTGTTTCCTGTGTGAAATTGTTATCCGCT
CACAATTCCACACAACATACGAGCCGGAAGCATAAAGTGTAAAGCCTGGGGTGCCTAATGAGTGAGCTAA
CTCACATTAATTGCGTTGCGCTCACTGCCCGCTTTCCAGTCGGGAAACCTGTCGTGCCAGCTGCATTAAT
GAATCTGCCAACGCGCGGGGAGAGGCGGTTTGCGTATTGGGCGCTCTTCCGCTTCCTCGCTCACTGACTC
GCTGCGCTCGGTCGTTCGGCTGCGGCGAGCGGTATCAGCTCACTCAAAGGCGGTAATACGGTTATCCACA
GAATCAGGGGATAACGCAGGAAAGAACATGTGAGCAAAAGGCCAGCAAAAGGCCAGGAACCGTAAAAAGG
CCGCGTTGCTGGCGTTTTTCCATAGGCTCCGCCCCCCTGACGAGCATCACAAAAATCGACGCTCAAGTCA
GAGGTGGCGAAACCCGACAGGACTATAAAGATACCAGGCGTTTCCCCCTGGAAGCTCCCTCGTGCGCTCT
CCTGTTCCGACCCTGCCGCTTACCGGATACCTGTCCGCCTTTCTCCCTTCGGGAAGCGTGGCGCTTTCTC
ATAGCTCACGCTGTAGGTATCTCAGTTCGGTGTAGGTCGTTCGCTCCAAGCTGGGCTGTGTGCACGAACC
CCCCGTTCAGCCCGACCGCTGCGCCTTATCCGGTAACTATCGTCTTGAGTCCAACCCGGTAAGACACGAC
TTATCGCCACTGGCAGCAGCCACTGGTAACAGGATTAGCAGAGCGAGGTATGTAGGCGGTGCTACAGAGT
TCTTGAAGTGGTGGCCTAACTACGGCTACACTAGAAGAACAGTATTTGGTATCTGCGCTCTGCTGAAGCC
AGTTACCTTCGGAAAAAGAGTTGGTAGCTCTTGATCCGGCAAACAAACCACCGCTGGTAGCGGTGGTTTT
TTTGTTTGCAAGCAGCAGATTACGCGCAGAAAAAAAGGATCTCAAGAAGATCCTTTGATCTTTTCTACGG
GGTCTGACGCTCAGTGGAACGAAAACTCACGTTAAGGGATTTTGGTCATGAGATTATCAAAAAGGATCTT
CACCTAGATCCTTTTAAATTAAAAATGAAGTTTTAAATCAATCTAAAGTATATATGAGTAAACTTGGTCT
GACAGTTACCAATGCTTAATCAGTGAGGCACCTATCTCAGCGATCTGTCTATTTCGTTCATCCATAGTTG
CCTGACTCCCCGTCGTGTAGATAACTACGATACGGGAGGGCTTACCATCTGGCCCCAGTGCTGCAATGAT
ACCGCGAGACCCACGCTCACCGGCTCCAGATTTATCAGCAATAAACCAGCCAGCCGGAAGGGCCGAGCGC
AGAAGTGGTCCTGCAACTTTATCCGCCTCCATCCAGTCTATTAATTGTTGCCGGGAAGCTAGAGTAAGTA
GTTCGCCAGTTAATAGTTTGCGCAACGTTGTTGCCATTGCTACAGGCATCGTGGTGTCACGCTCGTCGTT
TGGTATGGCTTCATTCAGCTCCGGTTCCCAACGATCAAGGCGAGTTACATGATCCCCCATGTTGTGCAAA
AAAGCGGTTAGCTCCTTCGGTCCTCCGATCGTTGTCAGAAGTAAGTTGGCCGCAGTGTTATCACTCATGG
TTATGGCAGCACTGCATAATTCTCTTACTGTCATGCCATCCGTAAGATGCTTTTCTGTGACTGGTGAGTA
CTCAACCAAGTCATTCTGAGAATAGTGTATGCGGCGACCGAGTTGCTCTTGCCCGGCGTCAATACGGGAT
AATACCGCGCCACATAGCAGAACTTTAAAAGTGCTCATCATTGGAAAACGTTCTTCGGGGCGAAAACTCT
CAAGGATCTTACCGCTGTTGAGATCCAGTTCGATGTAACCCACTCGTGCACCCAACTGATCTTCAGCATC
TTTTACTTTCACCAGCGTTTCTGGGTGAGCAAAAACAGGAAGGCAAAATGCCGCAAAAAAGGGAATAAGG
GCGACACGGAAATGTTGAATACTCATACTCTTCCTTTTTCAATATTATTGAAGCATTTATCAGGGTTATT
GTCTCATGAGCGGATACATATTTGAATGTATTTAGAAAAATAAACAAATAGGGGTTCCGCGCACATTTCC
CCGAAAAGTGCCACCTGACGTCTAAGAAACCATTATTATCATGACATTAACCTATAAAAATAGGCGTATC
ACGAGGCCCTTTCGTCTCGCGCGTTTCGGTGATGACGGTGAAAACCTCTGACACATGCAGCTCCCGGAGA
CGGTCACAGCTTGTCTGTAAGCGGATGCCGGGAGCAGACAAGCCCGTCAGGGCGCGTCAGCGGGTGTTGG
CGGGTGTCGGGGCTGGCTTAACTATGCGGCATCAGAGCAGATTGTACTGAGAGTGCACCATATGCGGTGT
GAAATACCGCACAGATGCGTAAGGAGAAAATACCGCATCAGGCGCCATTCGCCATTCAGGCTGCGCAACT
GTTGGGAAGGGCGATCGGTGCGGGCCTCTTCGCTATTACGCCAGCTGGCGAAAGGGGGATGTGCTGCAAG
GCGATTAAGTTGGGTAACGCCAGGGTTTTCCCAGTCACGACGTTGTAAAACGACGGCCAGTGAATTAGTA
CTCTAGCTTAAGTAACGCCATTTTGCAAGGCATGGAAAATACATAACTGAGAATAGAGAAGTTCAGA
Features (pLannotate 1.2.2; 23 found; start..end, strand, type, name):
     27..473     +  LTR            LTR: long terminal repeat from Moloney murine leukemia virus
    635..736     +  ncRNA          Gammaretro CES: Accession: RF00374 - Gammaretrovirus core encapsidation signal
    776..979     +  CDS            GGAG_MLVAV (fragment): Experimental evidence at protein level: Swiss-Prot protein existence level 1. Plays a role in viral particle release. Presumably acts by facilitating the fission of the virion bud at the cell surface (PubMed:17267509, PubMed:22828015). May prevent the antiviral activity of murine APOBEC3 (PubMed:25505062, PubMed:23671100, PubMed:20702647). From AKV murine leukemia virus (AKR (endogenous) murine leukemia virus).
   1005..1030    +  misc_feature   pol region (fragment): Moloney murine leukemia virus (MMLV) pol region containing the splice acceptor site
   1041..1757    +  CDS            EGFP: EGFP is a basic (constitutively fluorescent) green fluorescent protein published in 1996, derived from Aequorea victoria. It is reported to be a rapidly-maturing weak dimer with moderate acid sensitivity.
   1824..1889    +  CDS            Cd40 (fragment): TNR5_MOUSE - Also known as Tnfrsf5. Experimental evidence at protein level: Swiss-Prot protein existence level 1. Receptor for TNFSF5/CD40LG (By similarity). Transduces TRAF6- and MAP3K8-mediated signals that activate ERK in macrophages and B cells, leading to induction of immunoglobulin secretion (PubMed:12881420). From Mus musculus (Mouse).
   1941..2372    +  CDS            Thy1.1 (fragment): mouse GPI-anchored cell surface glycoprotein of the immunoglobulin superfamily This allele of Thy1 is also known as CD90.1.
   2380..2439    +  CDS            S (fragment): HBSAG_WHV6 - Experimental evidence at transcript level: Swiss-Prot protein existence level 2. The middle envelope protein plays an important role in the budding of the virion. It is involved in the induction of budding in a nucleocapsid independent way. In this process the majority of envelope proteins bud to form subviral lipoprotein particles of 22 nm of diameter that do not contain a nucleocapsid (By similarity). From Woodchuck hepatitis B virus (isolate w64/pWS23) (WHV).
   2571..2974    +  misc_feature   WPRE: woodchuck hepatitis virus posttranscriptional regulatory element
   2981..3277    +  CDS            X (fragment): X_WHV1 - Experimental evidence at protein level: Swiss-Prot protein existence level 1. Multifunctional protein that plays a role in silencing host antiviral defenses and promoting viral transcription. Does not seem to be essential for HBV infection. May be directly involved in development of cirrhosis and liver cancer (hepatocellular carcinoma). Most of cytosolic activities involve modulation of cytosolic calcium. The effect on apoptosis is controversial depending on the cell types in which the studies have been conducted. May induce apoptosis by localizing in mitochondria and causing loss of
   3306..3413    +  polyA_signal   β-globin poly(A) (fragment): human β-globin polyadenylation signal
   3480..4070    +  LTR            LTR: long terminal repeat from Moloney murine leukemia virus
   4119..4135    -  protein_bind   lac operator: The lac repressor binds to the lac operator to inhibit transcription in E. coli. This inhibition can be relieved by adding lactose or isopropyl-β-D-thiogalactopyranoside (IPTG). lac repressor encoded by lacI
   4143..4173    -  promoter       lac promoter: promoter for the E. coli lac operon
   4188..4209    -  protein_bind   CAP binding site: CAP binding activates transcription in the presence of cAMP. E. coli catabolite activator protein
   4222..4314    -  CDS            lacI (fragment): lac repressor; lacI; The lac repressor binds to the lac operator to inhibit transcription in E. coli. This inhibition can be relieved by adding lactose or isopropyl-β-D-thiogalactopyranoside (IPTG).
   4497..5085    -  rep_origin     ori: high-copy-number ColE1/pMB1/pBR322/pUC origin of replication
   5256..6116    -  CDS            AmpR: β-lactamase; bla; confers resistance to ampicillin, carbenicillin, and related antibiotics
   6117..6221    -  promoter       AmpR promoter: bla
   6316..6351    +  CDS            rop (fragment): Rop protein, which maintains plasmids at low copy number; rop
   6453..6552    +  misc_feature   bom (fragment): basis of mobility region from pBR322
   6558..6715    -  CDS            lacZα (fragment): LacZα fragment of β-galactosidase; lacZ fragment
   6723..17      +  LTR            3' LTR (ΔU3) (fragment) (across the origin): self-inactivating 3' long terminal repeat (LTR) from Moloney murine leukemia virus
