[The description below was written by a language model from this plasmid's Addgene catalogue record and pLannotate feature annotations shown in this document.]
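Description:
Thy1.1-G5 is a gammaretroviral mammalian expression plasmid built on the pMP71 backbone and carrying a mouse Thy1.1 (CD90.1) cassette. It is maintained in E. coli through a high-copy ColE1/pUC-type origin and an ampicillin resistance gene (β-lactamase) with its own promoter. Remnants of lac, rop and bom sequences in the bacterial portion are cloning-vector leftovers. The catalogue lists a total size of about 6.8 kb, slightly larger than the 6,787 nt sequenced record from which the feature table was generated.

The retroviral unit is flanked by murine leukemia virus-type long terminal repeats, with a gammaretrovirus core encapsidation signal, a short gag-related fragment and a pol-derived splice acceptor region in the leader upstream of the insert. No separate internal promoter is annotated, so expression presumably runs from the 5' LTR. The open reading frame begins with EGFP, followed according to the catalogue by a P2A self-cleaving peptide and then the Thy1.1 portion. The table also shows a short mouse CD40 fragment between EGFP and Thy1.1. This may serve as a signal peptide, though the record does not say so. The design places five glycines at the N-terminus of surface-displayed, GPI-anchored Thy1.1, while EGFP is released as a separate marker of transduced cells. Downstream, a WPRE (with adjacent woodchuck hepatitis virus fragments that belong to the same element) enhances transcript expression, and a β-globin poly(A) fragment precedes the 3' LTR.

An exposed N-terminal oligoglycine is the typical acceptor substrate for sortase-mediated labelling. This fits the associated work on recording immune cell interactions in vivo, although the record itself states only that the plasmid expresses G5-tagged Thy1.1.
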