Addgene plasmid #234839: Thy1.1-G5
Purpose: pMP71 backbone. Expresses Thy1.1 with N-terminal 5xGly (G5)
Depositing lab: Gabriel Victora. Depositing organization: Rockefeller University. Publication: Universal recording of immune cell interactions in vivo. Nakandakari-Higa S, Walker S, Canesso MCC, van der Heide V, Chudnovskiy A, Kim DY, Jacobsen JT, Parsa R, Bilanovic J, Parigi SM, Fiedorczuk K, Fuchs E, Bilate AM, Pasqual G, Mucida D, Kamphorst AO, Pritykin Y, Victora GD. Nature. 2024 Mar;627(8003):399-406. doi: 10.1038/s41586-024-07134-4. Epub 2024 Mar 6. PubMed 38448581.
Backbone
  Vector backbone: pMP71
  Backbone size w/o insert (bp): 5500
  Total vector size (bp): 6828
  Vector type: Mammalian Expression, Retroviral
Growth in bacteria
  Bacterial resistance: Ampicillin, 100 μg/mL
  Growth temperature: 37°C
  Growth strain: DH5alpha
  Copy number: High Copy
Gene/Insert
  Gene/Insert name: Thy1.1
  Species: M. musculus (mouse)
  Insert size (bp): 1332
  Entrez Gene: Thy1 (a.k.a. CD90, T25, Thy-1, Thy-1.2, Thy1.1, Thy1.2)
  Tag / fusion protein: EGFP-P2A-5xGly (N terminal on insert)
Terms and licenses: Academic/Nonprofit Terms; Industry Terms: Not Available to Industry
How to cite: Thy1.1-G5 was a gift from Gabriel Victora (Addgene plasmid # 234839 ; http://n2t.net/addgene:234839 ; RRID:Addgene_234839)
